Addgene plasmid #133119: pCMK2-Venus
Purpose: Plasmid contains a reporter gene for Crz1. The 1000bp promoter of the gene pCMK2 driving a Venus.
Depositing lab: Hana El-Samad. Depositing organization: University of California, San Francisco (UCSF). Publication: Optogenetic Control Reveals Differential Promoter Interpretation of Transcription Factor Nuclear Translocation Dynamics. Chen SY, Osimiri LC, Chevalier M, Bugaj LJ, Nguyen TH, Greenstein RA, Ng AH, Stewart-Ornstein J, Neves LT, El-Samad H. Cell Syst. 2020 Sep 4. pii: S2405-4712(20)30293-3. doi: 10.1016/j.cels.2020.08.009. PubMed 32898473.
Backbone
  Vector backbone: pYTK143
  Total vector size (bp): 7087
  Vector type: Bacterial Expression, Yeast Expression
  Selectable markers: LEU2
Growth in bacteria
  Bacterial resistance: Kanamycin, 50 μg/mL
  Growth temperature: 37°C
  Growth strain: DH5alpha
  Copy number: Unknown
Gene/Insert
  Gene/Insert name: pCMK2-YFP
  Species: S. cerevisiae (budding yeast)
Terms and licenses: Academic/Nonprofit Terms; Industry Terms: Not Available to Industry
How to cite: pCMK2-Venus was a gift from Hana El-Samad (Addgene plasmid # 133119 ; http://n2t.net/addgene:133119 ; RRID:Addgene_133119)
