[The description below was written by a language model from this plasmid's Addgene catalogue record and pLannotate feature annotations shown in this document.]
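Description:
pCMK2-Venus is a 7,087 bp yeast transcriptional reporter plasmid built on the pYTK143 backbone and catalogued as a bacterial/yeast expression vector. It is maintained in E. coli through a high-copy ColE1/pUC-type origin and a kanamycin resistance gene (aph(3')-Ia), and is selected in Saccharomyces cerevisiae by leucine prototrophy through the LEU2 marker. The annotated sequence contains no yeast replication origin such as 2μ or CEN/ARS. It does contain a full LEU2 coding sequence, plus a separate LEU2 promoter segment, a short LEU2 fragment and a fragment of the neighbouring NFS1 gene. This pattern suggests LEU2-locus homology for chromosomal integration, although the record does not state the mode of maintenance in yeast.

The payload is a reporter for the activity of the transcription factor Crz1. According to the catalogue entry, about 1,000 bp of the S. cerevisiae CMK2 promoter drives a yellow fluorescent protein, so fluorescence reflects promoter activation by Crz1. The promoter itself is not annotated in the feature table, but it presumably lies in the unannotated region upstream of the fluorescent protein coding sequence, which begins near position 1,109. The ADH1 transcription terminator follows that open reading frame. The depositor calls the reporter Venus (and YFP in the insert name), whereas the automated annotation matched the coding sequence to YPet, a closely related YFP variant. The exact variant therefore cannot be confirmed from these fields.

The associated study used optogenetic control of transcription factor nuclear translocation to compare how different promoters interpret translocation dynamics. This construct appears to serve as one of the promoter readouts, reporting the response of the CMK2 promoter to Crz1.
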