Features (pLannotate 1.2.2; 9 found; start..end, strand, type, name):
   1109..1822    +  CDS            YPet: yellow fluorescent protein optimized for FRET with CyPet (Nguyen and Daugherty, 2005)
   1838..2025    +  terminator     ADH1 terminator: S. cerevisiae ADH1; transcription terminator for the S. cerevisiae alcohol dehydrogenase 1 (ADH1) gene
   2761..3855    +  CDS            LEU2: LEU3_YEAST - Experimental evidence at protein level: Swiss-Prot protein existence level 1. Catalyzes the oxidation of 3-carboxy-2-hydroxy-4- methylpentanoate (3-isopropylmalate) to 3-carboxy-4-methyl-2- oxopentanoate. The product decarboxylates to 4-methyl-2 oxopentanoate. From Saccharomyces cerevisiae (strain ATCC 204508 / S288c) (Baker's yeast).
   4063..4115    +  CDS            LEU2 (fragment): 3-isopropylmalate dehydrogenase, required for leucine biosynthesis; S. cerevisiae LEU2; yeast auxotrophic marker
   4477..4587    -  CDS            NFS1 (fragment): NFS1_YEAST - Also known as SPL1 From Saccharomyces cerevisiae (strain ATCC 204508 / S288c) (Baker's yeast).
   4627..5442    -  CDS            KanR: aminoglycoside phosphotransferase; aph(3')-Ia; confers resistance to kanamycin in bacteria or G418 (Geneticin®) in eukaryotes
   5667..6255    +  rep_origin     ori: high-copy-number ColE1/pMB1/pBR322/pUC origin of replication
   6388..6465    +  CDS            YO192_YEAST (fragment): Experimental evidence at protein level: Swiss-Prot protein existence level 1. From Saccharomyces cerevisiae (strain ATCC 204508 / S288c) (Baker's yeast).
   6605..7012    +  promoter       LEU2 promoter: S. cerevisiae LEU2
>Addgene plasmid #133119 | pCMK2-Venus | addgene full sequence | sequence record 261259 | Addgene NGS Result
ATCTGAATCATGCGCGGATGACACGAACTCACGACGGCGATCACAGACATTAACCCACAGTACAGACACT
GCGACAACGTGGCAATTCGTCGCAATACAACGTGATGCTTTCGAAGCCTGGTAATCTAGAGTATTCAATG
AACATGATTGAAAAAGCACTAGGCCAGGTGATTATACCGCAGACTTACGGTAATATAAGGGCAAGAGAAC
TAAAAAAATCAATAATGTAGGCTTATATTACAGTTCTTTGTGAGATATTCCTTTCTAGAGCGTTTTCTGT
GTCCACTCAATTAATATATACACTTCCCGTATCCTAACATTTACTGACACAATGATAGGCACAACGCGCG
AAGGAGCGGTGGGGCTTTGAACAATAAGGACCCTTACATAGAAAAGGCGTTAGAACAACAATATGGTTAG
GCCATAGAAACCTCGGTGTCTTTTAGGAACTTCACAGAATAGAACATACTGCAGTAGATATAAATACACC
ACTGGGGCAATGCAGCCTGGTTTTTTCCAAATATACAAAACACTTCATGATACTTACTAATGGTCGTTGA
TACAGTACTCATTGTATCATTGCAGGAGAGTTAGGTTGGCTTTTTTGCATTTATTTATTTATTCATTTAC
TCAATTGACAGGCAATGTCAATGATTTTTTGGAAGAAATTTGCCTAATGTTTTTACTCAGTTACTCACCG
CTCCCTGGATAACATAAGGTTCATTTGCTTCCGTACTGATTTTTTTTGGCAGTCTATAAGCCACTATGTA
CTTCCCAATGCTCCTGCAGGCATATTCTTTTTCAATTTTCATGTTTTTACTTCCAGTCGTTGAGCATCAT
ATGGATTCTATGTTGATGAGGCTTTTCAGAACGTGCTGTACTTTCGGAGAAGCGCCCGCTTTAACGCAGC
GCGAAGAGAATAATTGAGGCTTATCTTAGAACCCTGCCCCCTTTGAAGCCACCCATTGCTGTTTCTCTTG
GTAATCCTAATAATATAAAACAATACGATATTGTTCAAGATCAGCAGAACTTCAATTCGTTGATCAATCT
TTTCGTCACCTTTTCTTCTATCACATCGCCAATATAAATATAGACACCAAAAAGATCTATGTCTAAAGGT
GAAGAATTATTCACTGGTGTTGTCCCAATTTTGGTTGAATTAGATGGTGATGTTAATGGTCACAAATTTT
CTGTCTCCGGTGAAGGTGAAGGTGATGCTACTTACGGTAAATTGACCTTAAAATTGATTTGTACTACTGG
TAAATTGCCAGTTCCATGGCCAACCTTAGTCACTACTTTAGGTTATGGTTTGCAATGTTTTGCTAGATAC
CCAGATCATATGAAACAACATGACTTTTTCAAGTCTGCCATGCCAGAAGGTTATGTTCAAGAAAGAACTA
TTTTTTTCAAAGATGACGGTAACTACAAGACCAGAGCTGAAGTCAAGTTTGAAGGTGATACCTTAGTTAA
TAGAATCGAATTAAAAGGTATTGATTTTAAAGAAGGTGGTAACATTTTAGGTCACAAATTGGAATACAAC
TATAACTCTCACAATGTTTACATCACTGCTGACAAACAAAAGAATGGTATCAAAGCTAACTTCAAAATTA
GACACAACATTGAAGATGGTGGTGTTCAATTAGCTGACCATTATCAACAAAATACTCCAATTGGTGATGG
TCCAGTCTTGTTACCAGACAACCATTACTTATCCTATCAATCTGCCTTATCCAAAGATCCAAACGAAAAG
AGAGATCACATGGTCTTGTTAGAATTTGTTACTGCTGCTGGTATTACCCATGGTATGGATGAATTGTACA
AAGGATCCTAACTCGAGGCGAATTTCTTATGATTTATGATTTTTATTATTAAATAAGTTATAAAAAAAAT
AAGTGTATACAAATTTTAAAGTGACTCTTAGGTTTTAAAACGAAAATTCTTATTCTTGAGTAACTCTTTC
CTGTAGGTCAGGTTGCTTTCTCAGGTATAGCATGAGGTCGCTCTTATTGACCACACCTCTACCGGCATGC
CGAGCAAATGCCTGCAAATCGCTCCCCATTTCGCTGGAAATCTGCTCGTCAGTGGTGCTCACACTGACGA
ATCATGTACAGATCATACCGATGACTGCCTGGCGACTCACAACTAAGCAAGACAGCCGGAACCAGCGCCG
GCGAACACCACTGCATATATGGCATATCACAACAGTCCACGTCTCAAGCAGTTACAGAGATGTTACGAAC
CACTAGTGCACTGCAGTACATTACCAATAGATAGCGGTTTAATATAAGGTTTCAACAAGAAATATTTTGT
GAAAATCAAAAGTTAATAGTTTCACTGTCGAAAATATGAAAGTTTAAGTTTTCAGTTCATCCCATTGTAG
TTATCAAATTTCTGTGTTTCCCGTATATGTGTGCTCTGTATTCATCGCTATCTTGAAACTGGTTATGATC
GTTGCGCATGTGACCTGTATCGCTCAAAAGAGCCCGGCACCGGTACCGGGCAAAAGCCCCTAGCAAGCTA
AAATGATTCAACTTTCGTAGTAATTTGTTCAACCGGTCACAGTAAAGTCAATGACTAACTTTTGAATCGA
GGATGTATTTCCAATTGAAAGCAATGTATATATAAACCATTGTGTTGAAGCTTGTCTTACAGTTTTCTTG
TATCCTCCCATTGTTCATATAGTACTTAAAGTACCATAATCCTTAAAGAACAAACTTGAAAGAGAATACA
CTATACACAACTAATAAATAAAGAATAATCATGGCTGTGACCAAGACAATTGTAGTTCTACCAGGTGACC
ATGTTGGTCAAGAAATCACTGAAGAGGCCATTAAAGTTTTAAATGCTATTCAGGAATGTCGTCCAGACAA
GGTCAATTTCAAGTTTGATCATCATTTGATCGGTGGTGCTGCAATTGATGCCACTGGTGTTCCATTACCA
GACGAAGCTTTGGAGGCCTCTAAGAAAGCTGATGCCGTGCTTCTGGGTGCTGTTGGTGGTCCAAAATGGG
GTACTGGCGCTGTCAGACCAGAACAAGGTCTTTTGAAAATCCGTAAGGAGTTGCAATTGTATGCTAATCT
AAGACCATGTAATTTTGCATCTGATTCCTTACTAGATCTATCGCCATTGAAGCCTGAAATTGCAAGAGGT
ACAGATTTCGTCGTTGTTAGAGAACTAGTGGGTGGTATTTATTTCGGGGAGAGAAAAGAAGATGAAGGTG
ATGGTGTCGCCTGGGATAGCGAAAAGTATTCTGTGCCCGAAGTTCAAAGAATCACTAGAATGGCTGCTTT
CATGGCTCTGCAACACAACCCACCTTTACCTATTTGGACTCTAGATAAAGCCAACGTTCTAGCATCATCA
AGATTATGGAGAAAAACAGTGGAAAAGACGATTAAGAATGAATTCCCACAATTGACTGTTCAACATCAAT
TGATTGATTCCGCTGCTATGATCTTGGTTAAGAACCCAACTCATCTAAATGGTATTATTATCACAAACAA
TATGTTTGGTGATATTATCTCCGATGAAGCCTCCGTGATCCCAGGTTCGTTAGGATTACTTCCATCTGCC
TCCTTGGCATCTCTTCCAGATAAGAATACGGCATTTGGTTTATATGAGCCATGTCATGGCTCTGCTCCAG
ACTTACCAAAGGGAAAGGTTAACCCCGTAGCAACAATCCTATCTGCTGCTATGATGTTGAAGTTGTCTCT
GGACCTGTTCGAAGAAGGTGAAATTATAGAACAAGCAGTCAAGAAAGTGTTGGATTCTGGTATCAGAACA
GCGGATCTAAAGGGTACCAACTCTACTACTGAGGTCGGTGATGCAGTAGCGAAAGCTGTCAGGGAACTAT
TAGCTTAGACTTAGTAGATGTACAGTTGCATACATAAGTCTGAACAGAAAGAAGTAAATATCATATCTAG
TTCGGTTTAGAAATCAGTGACTATATTGGTTTTGACCAGATCGCAATCCTTGCAAGCATTTAGTAATGAC
TATCAAACCGGTGAATCATCTGATAAGGCTATATTAGCTTGTGCATTCGCATGTATCGGGAAACGAACGA
GTCCACCGAAGTCGGTGATGCTGTCGCCGAAGAAGTTAAGAAAATCCTTGCTTAAAAAGATTCTCTTTTT
TTATGATATTTGTACATAAACTTTATAAATGAAATTCATAATAGAAACGACACGAAATTACAAAATGGAA
TATGTTCATAGGGTAGACGAAACTATATACGCAATCTACATACATTTATCAAGAAGGAGAAAAAGGAGGA
TGTAAAGGAATACAGGTAAGCAAATTGATACTAATGGCTCAACGTGATAAGGAAAAAGAATTGCACTTTA
ACATTAATATTGACAAGGAGGAGGGCACCACACAAAAAGTTAGGTGTAACAGAAAATCATGAAACTATGA
TTCCTAATTTATATATTGGAGGATTTTCTCTAAAAAAAAAAAAATACAACAAATAAAAAACACTCAATGA
CCTGACCATTTGATGGAGTTTAAGTCAATACCTCCTTGAACCATTTCCCATAATGGTGAAAGTTCCCTCA
AGAATTTTACTCTGTCAGAAACGGCCTTAACGACGTACCGAGCGGCCGCGTGTTACAACCAATTAACCAA
TTCTGATTAGAAAAACTCATCGAGCATCAAATGAAACTGCAATTTATTCATATCAGGATTATCAATACCA
TATTTTTGAAAAAGCCGTTTCTGTAATGAAGGAGAAAACTCACCGAGGCAGTTCCATAGGATGGCAAGAT
CCTGGTATCGGTCTGCGATTCCGACTCGTCCAACATCAATACAACCTATTAATTTCCCCTCGTCAAAAAT
AAGGTTATCAAGTGAGAAATCACCATGAGTGACGACTGAATCCGGTGAGAATGGCAAAAGCTTATGCATT
TCTTTCCAGACTTGTTCAACAGGCCAGCCATTACGCTCGTCATCAAAATCACTCGCATCAACCAAACCGT
TATTCATTCGTGATTGCGCCTGAGCGAGGCGAAATACGCGATCGCTGTTAAAAGGACAATTACAAACAGG
AATCGAATGCAACCGGCGCAGGAACACTGCCAGCGCATCAACAATATTTTCACCTGAATCAGGATATTCT
TCTAATACCTGGAATGCTGTTTTCCCGGGGATCGCAGTGGTGAGTAACCATGCATCATCAGGAGTACGGA
TAAAATGCTTGATGGTCGGAAGAGGCATAAATTCCGTCAGCCAGTTTAGTCTGACCATCTCATCTGTAAC
ATCATTGGCAACGCTACCTTTGCCATGTTTCAGAAACAACTCTGGCGCATCGGGCTTCCCATACAATCGA
TAGATTGTCGCACCTGATTGCCCGACATTATCGCGAGCCCATTTATACCCATATAAATCAGCATCCATGT
TGGAATTTAATCGCGGCCTGGAGCAAGACGTTTCCCGTTGAATATGGCTCATAACACCCCTTGTATTACT
GTTTATGTAAGCAGACAGTTTTATTGTTCATGATGATATATTTTTATCTTGTGCAATGTAACATCAGAGA
TTTTGAGACACAACGTGGCTTTGTTGAATAAATCGAACTTTTGCTGAGTTGAAGGATCAGTCATGACCAA
AATCCCTTAACGTGAGTTTTCGTTCCACTGAGCGTCAGACCCCGTAGAAAAGATCAAAGGATCTTCTTGA
GATCCTTTTTTTCTGCGCGTAATCTGCTGCTTGCAAACAAAAAAACCACCGCTACCAGCGGTGGTTTGTT
TGCCGGATCAAGAGCTACCAACTCTTTTTCCGAAGGTAACTGGCTTCAGCAGAGCGCAGATACCAAATAC
TGTTCTTCTAGTGTAGCCGTAGTTAGGCCACCACTTCAAGAACTCTGTAGCACCGCCTACATACCTCGCT
CTGCTAATCCTGTTACCAGTGGCTGCTGCCAGTGGCGATAAGTCGTGTCTTACCGGGTTGGACTCAAGAC
GATAGTTACCGGATAAGGCGCAGCGGTCGGGCTGAACGGGGGGTTCGTGCACACAGCCCAGCTTGGAGCG
AACGACCTACACCGAACTGAGATACCTACAGCGTGAGCTATGAGAAAGCGCCACGCTTCCCGAAGGGAGA
AAGGCGGACAGGTATCCGGTAAGCGGCAGGGTCGGAACAGGAGAGCGCACGAGGGAGCTTCCAGGGGGAA
ACGCCTGGTATCTTTATAGTCCTGTCGGGTTTCGCCACCTCTGACTTGAGCGTCGATTTTTGTGATGCTC
GTCAGGGGGGCGGAGCCTATGGAAAAACGCCAGCAACGCGGCCTTTTTACGGTTCCTGGCCTTTTGCTGG
CCTTTTGCTCACATGTTCTTTCCTGCGTTATCCCCTGATTCTGTGGATAACCGTGCGGCCGCCAATGAGG
AGAACTTCTAGTATATCTACATACCTAATATTATTGCCTTATTAAAAATGGAATCCCAACGATTACATCA
AAATCCACATTCTCTTCAAAATCAATTGTCCTGTACTTCCTTGTTCATGTGTGTTCAAAAACGTTATATT
TATAGGATAATTATACTCTATTTCTCAACAAGTAATTGGTTGTTTGGCCGAGCGGTCTAAGGCGCCTGAT
TCAAGAAATATCTTGACCGCAGTTAACTGTGGGAATACTCAGGTATCGTAAGATGCAAGAGTTCGAATCT
CTTAGCAACCATTATTTTTTTCCTCAACATAACGAGAACACACAGGGGCGCTATCGCACAGAATCAAATT
CGATGACTGGAAATTTTTTGTTAATTTCAGAGGTCGCCTGACGCATATACCTTTTTCAACTGAAAAATTG
GGAGAAAAAGGAAAGGTGAGAGCGCCGGAACCGGCTTTTCATATAGAATAGAGAAGCGTTCATGACTAAA
TGCTTGCATCACAATACTTGAAGTTGACAATATTATTTAAGGACCTATTGTTTTTTCCAATAGGTGGTTA
GCAATCGTCTTACTTTCTAACTTTTCTTACCTTTTACATTTCAGCAATATATATATATATATTTCAAGGA
TATACCATTCTACCCTGAATTCGCATCTAGACTGATGAGACGTGGTAGAGCCACAAACAGCCGGTACAAG
CAACGATCTCCAGGACC
